Addgene plasmid #123151: pXW109Hg(RS-RinA-E11)2
Purpose: Mercury sensor with three-layered amplifier cascade. Need to work with plasmid pXWP11-gfp2. pSB4A3 carrying J109-32merR-t-PmerT-30hrpR-30hrpS-t-PhrpLE-30RinA(ASV)-t-PrinA-33ECF11-t
Depositing lab: Baojun Wang. Depositing organization: University of Edinburgh. Publication: Cascaded amplifying circuits enable ultrasensitive cellular sensors for toxic metals. Wan X, Volpetti F, Petrova E, French C, Maerkl SJ, Wang B. Nat Chem Biol. 2019 May;15(5):540-548. doi: 10.1038/s41589-019-0244-3. Epub 2019 Mar 25. PubMed 30911179.
Backbone
  Vector backbone: pSB4A3
  Backbone size w/o insert (bp): 3339
  Total vector size (bp): 7889
  Vector type: Bacterial Expression, Synthetic Biology
Growth in bacteria
  Bacterial resistance: Ampicillin, 100 μg/mL
  Growth temperature: 37°C
  Growth strain: DH5alpha
  Copy number: Low Copy
Gene/Insert
  Gene/Insert name: J109-32merR-t-PmerT-30hrpR-30hrpS-t-PhrpLE-30RinA(ASV)-t-PrinA-33ECF11-t
  Species: Synthetic
  Insert size (bp): 4550
  Promoter: J109, PmerT, PhrpLE, PrinA
  Cloning method: Restriction Enzyme; 5′ cloning site EcoRI (not destroyed); 3′ cloning site PstI (not destroyed)
  Sequencing primers: 5′ TGCCACCTGACGTCTAAGAA; 3′ ATTACCGCCTTTGAGTGAGC
Terms and licenses: Academic/Nonprofit Terms; Industry Terms: Not Available to Industry
How to cite: pXW109Hg(RS-RinA-E11)2 was a gift from Baojun Wang (Addgene plasmid # 123151 ; http://n2t.net/addgene:123151 ; RRID:Addgene_123151)
