[The description below was written by a language model from this plasmid's Addgene catalogue record and pLannotate feature annotations shown in this document.]
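Description:
pXW109Hg(RS-RinA-E11)2 is a low-copy bacterial synthetic-biology plasmid built on the BioBrick backbone pSB4A3. It replicates through the pSC101 origin with its Rep101 (RepA) protein and is selected with ampicillin via the bla gene. The roughly 4.5 kb synthetic insert sits between the BioBrick prefix and suffix (EcoRI and PstI sites retained), giving a total size of about 7.9 kb. Each transcription unit is insulated by paired rrnB T1 and T7Te terminators.

The insert encodes a mercury sensor coupled to a three-layer transcriptional amplifier cascade. A constitutive J109 promoter (annotated as a fragment resembling the J23119 family) drives merR. MerR is the mercury-responsive regulator that represses the mer operator without Hg(II) and becomes a strong activator when mercury is bound. MerR controls PmerT, which expresses hrpR and hrpS. The automated annotation labels these two reading frames as hyfR fragments, most likely because of homology among enhancer-binding activators, and the catalogue naming should be followed. HrpR and HrpS together activate PhrpLE, which drives the phage phi11 activator RinA. RinA carries an ssrA-type degradation tag, recorded as the ASV variant, that shortens its lifetime. RinA then activates PrinA to express the sigma factor ECF11, whose coding region lies in an unannotated stretch of the feature table; the short "sacB promoter" hit there is probably spurious.

No reporter is present on this plasmid. It must be paired with the companion plasmid pXWP11-gfp2, which presumably provides an ECF11-responsive GFP readout. The system is intended for ultrasensitive whole-cell detection of mercury.
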