Features (pLannotate 1.2.2; 24 found; start..end, strand, type, name):
      2..59      +  terminator     his operon terminator: This putative transcriptin terminator from the E. coli his operon has a 2-bp deletion introduced during synthesis. Its efficiency has not been determined.
    362..1312    -  CDS            Rep101: RepA protein needed for replication with the pSC101 origin; rep101
   1360..1582    -  rep_origin     pSC101 ori: low-copy replication origin that requires the Rep101 protein
   2074..2168    -  terminator     lambda t0 terminator: transcription terminator from phage lambda
   2198..3058    -  CDS            AmpR: β-lactamase; bla; confers resistance to ampicillin, carbenicillin, and related antibiotics
   3059..3163    -  promoter       AmpR promoter: bla
   3250..3293    -  terminator     bacterial terminator: putative bacterial transcription terminator
   3296..3317    +  misc_feature   BioBrick prefix: BioBrick prefix for parts that do not start with "ATG"
   3321..3340    +  promoter       J23119(SpeI) promoter (fragment): bacterial promoter (Registry of Standard Biological Parts BBa J23119) modified to end with an SpeI site
   3380..3811    +  CDS            merR: MERR_PSEAI - Experimental evidence at protein level: Swiss-Prot protein existence level 1. Mediates the mercuric-dependent induction of mercury resistance operon. In the absence of mercury MerR represses transcription by binding tightly to the mer operator region; when mercury is present the dimeric complex binds a single ion and becomes a potent transcriptional activator, while remaining bound to the mer site. From Pseudomonas aeruginosa.
   3831..3902    +  terminator     rrnB T1 terminator: transcription terminator T1 from the E. coli rrnB gene
   3918..3945    +  terminator     T7Te terminator: phage T7 early transcription terminator
   4139..4762    +  CDS            hyfR (fragment): HYFR_ECOLI - Experimental evidence at protein level: Swiss-Prot protein existence level 1. A transcriptional activator of its own operon; when overexpressed operon expression is strongly enhanced by low pH (under pH 6.0), strongly inhibited by O(2) but only weakly stimulated by fumarate (PubMed:12426353, PubMed:14702328). Expression in situ is very weak (PubMed:12426353, PubMed:14702328). From Escherichia coli (strain K12).
   5102..5752    +  CDS            hyfR (fragment): HYFR_ECOLI - Experimental evidence at protein level: Swiss-Prot protein existence level 1. A transcriptional activator of its own operon; when overexpressed operon expression is strongly enhanced by low pH (under pH 6.0), strongly inhibited by O(2) but only weakly stimulated by fumarate (PubMed:12426353, PubMed:14702328). Expression in situ is very weak (PubMed:12426353, PubMed:14702328). From Escherichia coli (strain K12).
   5970..6041    +  terminator     rrnB T1 terminator: transcription terminator T1 from the E. coli rrnB gene
   6057..6084    +  terminator     T7Te terminator: phage T7 early transcription terminator
   6336..6755    +  CDS            RINA: RINA_BPPHA - Protein predicted: Swiss-Prot protein existence level 4. Activates int gene expression, probably by direct DNA- binding. Int activation requires both rinA and rinB. From Staphylococcus phage phi11 (Bacteriophage phi-11).
   6762..6785    +  CDS            ssrA tag (LVA) (fragment): C-terminal peptide that mediates degradation in bacteria through the ClpXP and ClpAP proteases (McGinness et al., 2006) mutant LVA variant that confers accelerated degradation under some conditions (Andersen et al., 1998)
   6817..6888    +  terminator     rrnB T1 terminator: transcription terminator T1 from the E. coli rrnB gene
   6904..6931    +  terminator     T7Te terminator: phage T7 early transcription terminator
   6979..6996    +  promoter       sacB promoter (fragment): sacR; sacB promoter and control region
   7744..7815    +  terminator     rrnB T1 terminator: transcription terminator T1 from the E. coli rrnB gene
   7831..7858    +  terminator     T7Te terminator: phage T7 early transcription terminator
   7865..1       +  misc_feature   BioBrick suffix (across the origin): universal suffix for all parts
>Addgene plasmid #123151 | pXW109Hg(RS-RinA-E11)2 | addgene full sequence | sequence record 244015 | Addgene NGS Result
GTCCGGCAAAAAAGGGCAAGGTGTCACCACCCTGCCCTTTTTCTTTAAAACCGAAAAGATTACTTCGCGT
TATGCAGGCTTCCTCGCTCACTGACTCGCTGCGCTCGGTCGTTCGGCTGCGGCGAGCGGTATCAGCTCAC
TCAAAGGCGGTAATCTCGAGGTTACATTGTCGATCTGTTCATGGTGAACAGCTTTGAATGCACCAAAAAC
TCGTAAAAGCTCTGATGTATCTATCTTTTTTACACCGTTTTCATCTGTGCATATGGACAGTTTTCCCTTT
GATATGTAACGGTGAACAGTTGTTCTACTTTTGTTTGTTAGTCTTGATGCTTCACTGATAGATACAAGAG
CCATAAGAACCTCAGATCCTTCCGTATTTAGCCAGTATGTTCTCTAGTGTGGTTCGTTGTTTTTGCGTGA
GCCATGAGAACGAACCATTGAGATCATACTTACTTTGCATGTCACTCAAAAATTTTGCCTCAAAACTGGT
GAGCTGAATTTTTGCAGTTAAAGCATCGTGTAGTGTTTTTCTTAGTCCGTTATGTAGGTAGGAATCTGAT
GTAATGGTTGTTGGTATTTTGTCACCATTCATTTTTATCTGGTTGTTCTCAAGTTCGGTTACGAGATCCA
TTTGTCTATCTAGTTCAACTTGGAAAATCAACGTATCAGTCGGGCGGCCTCGCTTATCAACCACCAATTT
CATATTGCTGTAAGTGTTTAAATCTTTACTTATTGGTTTCAAAACCCATTGGTTAAGCCTTTTAAACTCA
TGGTAGTTATTTTCAAGCATTAACATGAACTTAAATTCATCAAGGCTAATCTCTATATTTGCCTTGTGAG
TTTTCTTTTGTGTTAGTTCTTTTAATAACCACTCATAAATCCTCATAGAGTATTTGTTTTCAAAAGACTT
AACATGTTCCAGATTATATTTTATGAATTTTTTTAACTGGAAAAGATAAGGCAATATCTCTTCACTAAAA
ACTAATTCTAATTTTTCGCTTGAGAACTTGGCATAGTTTGTCCACTGGAAAATCTCAAAGCCTTTAACCA
AAGGATTCCTGATTTCCACAGTTCTCGTCATCAGCTCTCTGGTTGCTTTAGCTAATACACCATAAGCATT
TTCCCTACTGATGTTCATCATCTGAGCGTATTGGTTATAAGTGAACGATACCGTCCGTTCTTTCCTTGTA
GGGTTTTCAATCGTGGGGTTGAGTAGTGCCACACAGCATAAAATTAGCTTGGTTTCATGCTCCGTTAAGT
CATAGCGACTAATCGCTAGTTCATTTGCTTTGAAAACAACTAATTCAGACATACATCTCAATTGGTCTAG
GTGATTTTAATCACTATACCAATTGAGATGGGCTAGTCAATGATAATTACATGTCCTTTTCCTTTGAGTT
GTGGGTATCTGTAAATTCTGCTAGACCTTTGCTGGAAAACTTGTAAATTCTGCTAGACCCTCTGTAAATT
CCGCTAGACCTTTGTGTGTTTTTTTTGTTTATATTCAAGTGGTTATAATTTATAGAATAAAGAAAGAATA
AAAAAAGATAAAAAGAATAGATCCCAGCCCTGTGTATAACTCACTACTTTAGTCAGTTCCGCAGTATTAC
AAAAGGATGTCGCAAACGCTGTTTGCTCCTCTACAAAACAGACCTTAAAACCCTAAAGGCTTAAGTAGCA
CCCTCGCAAGCTCGGGCAAATCGCTGAATATTCCTTTTGTCTCCGACCATCAGGCACCTGAGTCGCTGTC
TTTTTCGTGACATTCAGTTCGCTGCGCTCACGGCTCTGGCAGTGAATGGGGGTAAATGGCACTACAGGCG
CCTTTTATGGATTCATGCAAGGAAACTACCCATAATACAAGAAAAGCCCGTCACGGGCTTCTCAGGGCGT
TTTATGGCGGGTCTGCTATGTGGTGCTATCTGACTTTTTGCTGTTCAGCAGTTCCTGCCCTCTGATTTTC
CAGTCTGACCACTTCGGATTATCCCGTGACAGGTCATTCAGACTGGCTAATGCACCCAGTAAGGCAGCGG
TATCATCAACAGGCTTACCCGTCTTACTGTCCCTAGTGCTTGGATTCTCACCAATAAAAAACGCCCGGCG
GCAACCGAGCGTTCTGAACAAATCCAGATGGAGTTCTGAGGTCATTACTGGATCTATCAACAGGAGTCCA
AGCGAGCTCGTAAACTTGGTCTGACAGTTACCAATGCTTAATCAGTGAGGCACCTATCTCAGCGATCTGT
CTATTTCGTTCATCCATAGTTGCCTGACTCCCCGTCGTGTAGATAACTACGATACGGGAGGGCTTACCAT
CTGGCCCCAGTGCTGCAATGATACCGCGAGACCCACGCTCACCGGCTCCAGATTTATCAGCAATAAACCA
GCCAGCCGGAAGGGCCGAGCGCAGAAGTGGTCCTGCAACTTTATCCGCCTCCATCCAGTCTATTAATTGT
TGCCGGGAAGCTAGAGTAAGTAGTTCGCCAGTTAATAGTTTGCGCAACGTTGTTGCCATTGCTACAGGCA
TCGTGGTGTCACGCTCGTCGTTTGGTATGGCTTCATTCAGCTCCGGTTCCCAACGATCAAGGCGAGTTAC
ATGATCCCCCATGTTGTGCAAAAAAGCGGTTAGCTCCTTCGGTCCTCCGATCGTTGTCAGAAGTAAGTTG
GCCGCAGTGTTATCACTCATGGTTATGGCAGCACTGCATAATTCTCTTACTGTCATGCCATCCGTAAGAT
GCTTTTCTGTGACTGGTGAGTACTCAACCAAGTCATTCTGAGAATAGTGTATGCGGCGACCGAGTTGCTC
TTGCCCGGCGTCAATACGGGATAATACCGCGCCACATAGCAGAACTTTAAAAGTGCTCATCATTGGAAAA
CGTTCTTCGGGGCGAAAACTCTCAAGGATCTTACCGCTGTTGAGATCCAGTTCGATGTAACCCACTCGTG
CACCCAACTGATCTTCAGCATCTTTTACTTTCACCAGCGTTTCTGGGTGAGCAAAAACAGGAAGGCAAAA
TGCCGCAAAAAAGGGAATAAGGGCGACACGGAAATGTTGAATACTCATACTCTTCCTTTTTCAATATTAT
TGAAGCATTTATCAGGGTTATTGTCTCATGAGCGGATACATATTTGAATGTATTTAGAAAAATAAACAAA
TAGGGGTTCCGCGCACATTTCCCATGGTGCCACCTGACGTCTAAGAAACCATTATTATCATGACATTAAC
CTATAAAAATAGGCGTATCACGAGGCAGAATTTCAGATAAAAAAAATCCTTAGCTTTCGCTAAGGATGAT
TTCTGGAATTCGCGGCCGCTTCTAGAGTTTACAGCTAGCTCAGTCCTAGGGACTGTGCTAGCTACTAGAG
TCACACAGGAAAGTACTAGATGGAAAATAATTTGGAAAACCTGACCATTGGCGTTTTTGCCAAGGCGGCC
GGGGTCAACGTGGAGACAATCCGCTTCTATCAGCGCAAGGGCCTGTTGCGGGAACCGGACAAGCCTTACG
GCAGCATCCGCCGCTATGGGGAGGCGGACGTGGTTCGGGTGAAATTCGTGAAATCGGCACAGCGGCTGGG
GTTCAGTCTGGACGAGATTGCCGAGCTGTTGCGGCTCGACGATGGCACCCACTGCGAGGAGGCCAGCAGC
CTGGCCGAACACAAGCTCAAGGACGTGCGCGAGAAGATGGCCGACTTGGCGCGCATGGAAACCGTGCTGT
CTGAACTCGTGTGCGCCTGCCATGCACGAAAGGGGAATGTTTCCTGCCCGTTGATCGCGTCACTACAGGG
CGAAGCAGGCCTGGCAAGGTCAGCTATGCCTTAGTACTAGAGCCAGGCATCAAATAAAACGAAAGGCTCA
GTCGAAAGACTGGGCCTTTCGTTTTATCTGTTGTTTGTCGGTGAACGCTCTCTACTAGAGTCACACTGGC
TCACCTTCGGGTGGGCCTTTCTGCGTTTATATGGATCCGTTCCATATCGCTTGACTACGTACATGAGTAC
GGAAGTAAGGTTACGCTATCCAATCCTACTAGAGATTAAAGAGGAGAAATACTAGATGAGTACAGGCATC
GATAAGGACGTCCGAGAGTGTTGGGGCGTAACTGCATTATCAGCGGGTCATCAAATTGCAATGAATAGCG
CGTTTCTGGATATGGACTTGCTGTTGTGCGGGGAAACCGGCACCGGCAAGGACACACTGGCCAACCGCAT
TCACGAGTTGTCCAGCAGGTCGGGACCCTTTGTGGGCATGAACTGCGCCGCCATTCCCGAGTCGCTGGCA
GAGAGCCAGTTATTCGGTGTGGTCAACGGTGCATTCACCGGCGTATGCCGGGCTCGCGAGGGCTACATAG
AGGCCTCCAGTGGTGGCACCTTGTACCTGGATGAAATCGACAGCATGCCGTTGAGCCTGCAAGCCAAACT
GCTGCGTGTGTTGGAGAGTCGAGGTATCGAGCGTCTGGGCTCGACCGAATTTATCCCGGTGGATCTGCGG
ATCATTGCCTCGGCCCAGCGGCCACTGGATGAACTGGTGGAACAAGGACTTTTCCGTCGCGACCTGTTTT
TTCGGCTCAACGTGCTGACGCTTCACTTGCCAGCCTTGCGCAAACGTCGTGAACAGATCCTGCCATTGTT
CGACCAGTTCACCCAGGGTATCGCTGCCGAGTTCGGACGTCCCGCTCCTGCGCTGGACAGCGGGCGTGTG
CAGCTGCTGCTCAGCCACGACTGGCCGGGCAACATCCGCGAATTGAAGTCTGCGGCCAAGCGCTTCGTAC
TCGGCTTCCCCTTGCTGGGCGCCGACCCTGTGGAAGCGCTTGACCCTGCCACGGGGCTGCGCACGCAAAT
GCGCATCATCGAGAAAATGCTCATCCAGGATGCCTTGAAGCGGCACAGGCACAATTTCGACGCGGTGCTT
CAGGAGTTGGAGTTGCCAAGACGCACCCTGTATCACCGCATGAAGGAACTGGGAGTTGCAGCGCCGATCG
CTGCGACGGCCGGGGTCTAATAAAACGCAGGTGTGGTTATGCTACTAGAGATTAAAGAGGAGAAATACTA
GATGAGTCTTGATGAAAGGTTTGAGGATGATCTGGACGAGGAGCGGGTTCCGAATCTGGGGATAGTTGCC
GAAAGTATTTCGCAACTGGGTATCGACGTGCTGCTATCGGGTGAGACCGGCACGGGCAAAGACACGATTG
CCCGACGGATTCATGAGATGTCAGGCCGCAAAGGGCGCCTGGTGGCGATGAATTGCGCGGCCATTCCGGA
GTCCCTCGCCGAGAGCGAGTTATTCGGCGTGGTCAGCGGTGCCTACACCGGCGCTGATCGCTCCAGAGTC
GGTTATGTCGAAGCGGCGCAGGGCGGCACGCTGTACCTGGATGAGATCGATAGCATGCCGCTGAGCCTGC
AAGCCAAATTGCTGAGGGTGCTGGAAACCCGAGCGCTTGAACGGCTGGGTTCGACGTCGACGATCAAGCT
GGATATCTGCGTGATCGCCTCCGCCCAATGCTCGCTGGACGACGCCGTCGAGCGGGGGCAGTTTCGTCGC
GATCTGTATTTTCGCCTGAACGTCCTGACACTCAAGCTTCCTCCGCTACGTAACCAGTCTGATCGCATAG
TTCCCCTGTTCACACGTTTTACGGCCGCCGCCGCGAGGGAGCTCGGTGTTCCCGTTCCCGATGTTTGCCC
ACTGCTGCACAAAGTGCTGCTGGGCCACGACTGGCCCGGCAATATCCGTGAGCTCAAGGCGGCAGCCAAA
CGCCATGTGCTGGGTTTCCCCTTGCTGGGCGCCGAGCCGCAGGGCGAAGAGCACTTGGCCTGTGGGCTCA
AATCGCAATTGCGAGTGATCGAAAAAGCCCTGATTCAGGAGTCGCTCAAGCGCCACGACAATTGTGTGGA
TTCGGTAAGCCTGGAACTGGACGTGCCACGCCGTACGCTCTATCGACGCATCAAAGAATTGCAGATCTAA
TAATACTAGAGCCAGGCATCAAATAAAACGAAAGGCTCAGTCGAAAGACTGGGCCTTTCGTTTTATCTGT
TGTTTGTCGGTGAACGCTCTCTACTAGAGTCACACTGGCTCACCTTCGGGTGGGCCTTTCTGCGTTTATA
TACTAGAGGCCGGATTATGTCCGCTGAGTGGGTCACGGTCCCGGATCAGTTCCCTTGCGAAGCTGACCGA
TGTTTTTGTGCCAAAAGCTGTTGTGGCAAAAAACGGTTTGCGCAAAGTTTTGTATTACAAAGAATTTCAC
ATTTTAAAATATCTTTATAAATCAATCAGTTATTTCTATTTTCAAGCTGGCACGGTTATTGCTATAGGGC
TTGTACTACTAGAGATTAAAGAGGAGAAATACTAGATGACTAAAAAGAAATATGGATTAAAATTATCAAC
AGTTCGAAAGTTAGAAGATGAGTTGTGTGATTATCCTAATTATCATAAGCAACTCGAAGATTTAAGAAGT
GAAATAATGACACCATGGATTCCAACAGATACAAATATAGGCGGGGAGTTTGTACCGTCTAATACATCGA
AAACAGAAATGGCAGTAACTAATTATCTTTGTAGTATACGAAGAGGTAAAATCCTTGAGTTTAAGAGCGC
TATTGAACGTATAATCAACACATCAAGTAGGAAAGAACGCGAATTTATTCAAGAGTATTATTTTAATAAA
AAGGAATTAGTGAAAGTTTGTGATGACATACACATTTCTGATAGAACTGCTCATAGAATCAAAAGGAAAA
TCATATCCAGATTGGCGGAAGAGTTAGGGGAAGAGAGGCCTGCTGCAAACGACGAAAACTACGCTGCATC
AGTTTAATAATACTAGAGCCAGGCATCAAATAAAACGAAAGGCTCAGTCGAAAGACTGGGCCTTTCGTTT
TATCTGTTGTTTGTCGGTGAACGCTCTCTACTAGAGTCACACTGGCTCACCTTCGGGTGGGCCTTTCTGC
GTTTATATACTAGAGAATTGGCAGTAAAGTGGCAGTTTTTGATACCTAAAATGAGATATTATGATAGTGT
AGGATATTGACTATCTTACTGCGTTTCCCTTATCGCAATTAGGAATAAAGGATCTATGTGGGTTGGCTGA
TTATAGCCAATCCTTTTTTAATTTTAAAAAGCGTATAGCGCGAGTACTAGAGTCACACAGGACTACTAGA
TGATGAGCGATAGTCCGCAGAAACTGGGTCGTAATGAATGGAATGCATATATGGATAAAGTGAAAGCCAA
AGATCGTGAAGCCTTTGCCTTTGTGTTTCGTTTTTATGCACCGAAACTGAAACAGTTCGCCTATAAACAT
GTTGGCAATGAACAGGTTGCAATGGAAATGGTTCAAGAAACCATGGCAACCGTTTGGCAGAAAGCACATC
TGTATGATGGTAAAAAAAGCGCACTGAGCACCTGGATTTATACCATTATTCGTAACCTGTGCTTTGACCT
GCTGCGTAAACAGAAAGGTAAAGAACTGCATATTCACAGCGACGATATTTGGCCGAGCGAATATTATCCG
CCTGATATGGTTGATCATTATAGTCCGGAACAGGATATGCTGAAAGAACAGGTGGTTAAATTTCTGGATA
TCCTGCCGAAAAATCAGCGTGATGTTCTGCAAGCAGTTTATCTGGAAGAACTGCCGCATCAGCAGGTTGC
AGAACTGTTTGATATTCCGCTGGGCACCGTTAAAAGCCGTCTGCGTCTGGCAGTTGAAAAACTGCGTCAT
AGCATGCATACCGAACAGCTGTAATAATACTAGAGCCAGGCATCAAATAAAACGAAAGGCTCAGTCGAAA
GACTGGGCCTTTCGTTTTATCTGTTGTTTGTCGGTGAACGCTCTCTACTAGAGTCACACTGGCTCACCTT
CGGGTGGGCCTTTCTGCGTTTATATACTAGTAGCGGCCGCTGCA
